>Addgene plasmid #207944 | pKD001 | addgene full sequence | sequence record 415145 | Addgene NGS Result
TAACGAATTACCATGGCACCTGCTGCAACCTCGACGAGTCAGTAATAAACGGCGTCAAAGTGGTTGCAGC
CGGCACACACGAGTCGTGTTTATCAACTCAAAGCACAAATACTTTTCCTCAACCTAAAAATAAGGCAATT
AGCCAAAAACAACTTTGCGTGTAAACAACGCTCAATACACGTGTCATTTTATTATTAGCTATTGCTTCAC
CGCCTTAGCTTTCTCGTGACCTAGTCGTCCTCGTCTTTTCTTCTTCTTCTTCTATAAAACAATACCCAAA
GAGCTCTTCTTCTTCACAATTCAGATTTCAATTTCTCAAAATCTTAAAAACTTTCTCTCAATTCTCTCTA
CCGTGATCAAGGTAAATTTCTGTGTTCCTTATTCTCTCAAAATCTTCGATTTTGTTTTCGTTCGATCCCA
ATTTCGTATATGTTCTTTGGTTTAGATTCTGTTAATCTTAGATCGAAGACGATTTTCTGGGTTTGATCGT
TAGATATCATCTTAATTCTCGATTAGGGTTTCATAGATATCATCCGATTTGTTCAAATAATTTGAGTTTT
GTCGAATAATTACTCTTCGATTTGTGATTTCTATCTAGATCTGGTGTTAGTTTCTAGTTTGTGCGATCGA
ATTTGTAGATTAATCTGAGTTTTTCTGATTAACAAACAATGGCACCAAAAGCCGGAAAGAAACCAGCAGA
GAAAAAGCCCGCAGAGAAAGCTCCAGCAGAAGAAGAGAAAGTAGCCGAAAAAGCACCAGCAGAGAAGAAA
CCAAAAGCCGGAAAAAAACTACCAAAAGAAGCAGTCACCGGAGGAGTCGAGAAGAAGAAGAAACGAGTCA
AGAAAAGCACAGAGACATACAAGATCTACATCTTCAAGGTGTTGAAACAAGTTCATCCAGATATTGGAAT
CTCAAGTAAAGCTATGGGGATTATGAACAGTTTTATCAATGATATATTCGAGAAACTTGCGCAAGAAGCT
TCAAAATTAGCTAGGTATAATAAGAAACCTACGATTACTTCTAGGGAGATTCAGACAGCTGTTAGACTAG
TGTTACCTGGTGAACTTGCTAAGCATGCTGTTTCTGAAGGAACTAAGGCTGTTACTAAGTTTACTAGCTC
TTCAGGTTCGACAGCCGCTAGTGCGTCTGCATCAGGGAGTGGTTCCGGAAGCGGCTCTGGATCGGGCTCA
GGGAGTGGTTCCGGCAGCGGCTCTGGATCGGCGGCCGCTGCAGGCTCCGCTGCTGCTTCAGGTTCTGGCT
CCGGATCTGGCTCAGGTAGTGGGTCCGGATCAGGATCAGGTTCGGGTTCAGGGTCCGGATCTGGTTCCGG
CTCTTCAAGTTCAGGTGCTAGCGGTGGCAGCGGTGGCACTAGTGGTGGAGGCGGATCCATGGTGAGCAAG
GGCGAGGCAGTGATCAAAGAGTTCATGAGGTTCAAGGTCCACATGGAAGGCAGCATGAACGGACATGAGT
TCGAGATCGAAGGTGAAGGTGAGGGTAGACCTTACGAGGGAACTCAGACTGCTAAGCTCAAGGTGACAAA
AGGTGGACCGCTTCCGTTCAGCTGGGATATTCTTTCACCGCAGTTCATGTACGGCAGCAGGGCTTTCATC
AAGCACCCTGCTGATATTCCGGACTACTACAAGCAGTCTTTCCCAGAGGGATTCAAGTGGGAGCGTGTGA
TGAATTTCGAGGATGGTGGTGCTGTGACTGTGACCCAGGATACTTCTCTTGAGGATGGGACCCTCATCTA
CAAGGTGAAGCTCAGGGGAACTAACTTCCCTCCTGATGGTCCTGTGATGCAGAAAAAGACTATGGGCTGG
GAAGCCTCTACCGAGAGACTTTATCCTGAGGACGGTGTGCTTAAGGGCGACATCAAGATGGCTCTTAGGC
TTAAGGACGGTGGACGTTACCTCGCTGATTTCAAGACTACCTACAAGGCCAAGAAACCGGTGCAAATGCC
TGGGGCTTACAACGTTGACAGAAAGCTCGACATCACCAGCCACAACGAGGATTACACTGTGGTTGAGCAG
TACGAGAGGTCTGAGGGTCGTCATTCTACTGGTGGCATGGACGAGCTGTACAAGTAGCTGCGAGCTCATA
TGAAGATGAAGATGAAATATTTGGTGTGTCAAATAAATAGCTTGTGTGCTTAAGTTTGTGTTTTTTTCTT
GGCTTGTTGTGTTATGAATTTGTGGCTTTTTCTAATATTAAATGAATGTAAGATCTCATTATAATGAATA
AACAAATGTTTCTATAATCCATTGTGAATGTTTTGTTGGATCTCTTCTGCAGCATATAACTACTGTATGT
GCTATGGTATGGACTATGGAATATGATTAAAGATAAGGAATTCACTACTTCAAGTGTATGTAGGTATAGT
AACATGAACAAGAACAGACTCAAGTACAAGATCGCATACGAAAATGGAAATGGCAATGTCACTTCCACAT
AATCAAACACGAATCCTCATATCAACAAGGCCTGAGATTCTAACTAGCTCATAACAACTTAGCCAATAGT
TACTTGAGACTACCAAATGTATGTAGAACTAAAGACTAAGGGACAGAGAGTTCGTCTAAACAGGTGAATC
TAGTCGTTGTTATCTAATAAACAATTCAGCCCCAAATGCAGAACACACATAGAGCTCTCTATTGATTCAA
ATTACGATCTGATACTGATAACGTCTAGATTTTTAGGGTTAAAGCAATCAATCACCTGACGATTCAAGGT
GGTTGGATCATGACGATTCCAGAAAACATCAAGCAAGCTCTCAAAGCTACACTCTTTGGGATCATACTGA
ACTCTAACAACCTCGTTATGTCCCGTAGTGCCAGTACAGACATCCTCGTAACTCGGATTGTGCACGATGC
CATGGCTATACCCAACCTCGGTCTTGGTCACACCAGGAACTCTCTGGTAAGCTAGCTCCACTCCCCAGAA
ACAACCGGCGCCAAATTGCGCGAATTGCTGACCTGAAGACGGAACATCATCGTCGGGTCCTTGGGCGATT
GCGGCGGAAGATGGGTCAGCTTGGGCTTGAGGACCAGACCCGAATCCGAGTCTGTTGAAAAGGTTGTTCA
TTGGGGATTTGTATACGGAGATTGGTCGTCGAGAGGTTTGAGGGAAAGGACAAATGGGTTTGGCTCTGGA
GAAAGAGAGTGCGGCTTTAGAGAGAGAATTGAGAGGTTTAGAGAGAGATGCGGCGGCGATGAGCGGAGGA
GAGACGACGAGGACCTGCATTATCAAAGCAGTGACGTGGTGAAATTTGGAACTTTTAAGAGGCAGATAGA
TTTATTATTTGTATCCATTTTCTTCATTGTTCTAGAATGTCGCGGAACAAATTTTAAAACTAAATCCTAA
ATTTTTCTAATTTTGTTGCCAATAGTGGATATGTGGGCCGTATAGAAGGAATCTATTGAAGGCCCAAACC
CATACTGACGAGCCCAAAGGTTCGTTTTGCGTTTTATGTTTCGGTTCGATGCCAACGCCACATTCTGAGC
TAGGCAAAAAACAAACGTGTCTTTGAATAGACTCCTCTCGTTAACACATGCAGCGGCTGCATGGTGACGC
CATTAACACGTGGCCTACAATTGCATGATGTCTCCATTGACACGTGACTTCTCGTCTCCTTTCTTAATAT
ATCTAACAAACACTCCTACCTCTTCCAAAATATATACACATCTTTTTGATCAATCTCTCATTCAAAATCT
CATTCTCTCTAGTAAACAAGAACAAAAAAATGGCGGATACAGCTAGAGGAACCCATCACGATATCATCGG
CAGGGACCAGTACCCGATGATGGGCCGAGATCGAGATCAGTACCAGATGTCCGGACGAGGATCTGACTAC
TCCAAGTCTAGGCAGATTGCTAAAGCTGCAACTGCTGTCACAGCTGGTGGTTCCCTCCTTGTTCTCTCCA
GCCTTACCCTTGTTGGAACTGTCATAGCTTTGACTGTTGCAACACCTCTGCTCGTTATCTTCAGCCCAAT
CCTTGTCCCGGCTCTCATCACAGTTGCACTCCTCATCACCGGTTTTCTTTCCTCTGGAGGGTTTGGCATT
GCCGCTATAACCGTTTTCTCTTGGATTTACAAGTAAGCACACATTTATCATCTTACTTCATAATTTTGTG
CAATATGTGCATGCATGTGTTGAGCCAGTAGCTTTGGATCAATTTTTTTGGTCGAATAACAAATGTAACA
ATAAGAAATTGCAAATTCTAGGGAACATTTGGTTAACTAAATACGAAATTTGACCTAGCTAGCTTGAATG
TGTCTGTGTATATCATCTATATAGGTAAAATGCTTGGTATGATACCTATTGATTGTGAATAGGTACGCAA
CGGGAGAGCACCCACAGGGATCAGACAAGTTGGACAGTGCAAGGATGAAGTTGGGAAGCAAAGCTCAGGA
TCTGAAAGACAGAGCTCAGTACTACGGACAGCAACATACTGGTGGGGAACATGACCGTGACCGTACTCGT
GGTGGCCAGCACACTACTATGTTGAGCAAGGGCGAGGAGGATAACATGGCCATCATCAAGGAGTTCATGC
GCTTCAAGGTGCACATGGAGGGCTCCGTGAACGGCCACGAGTTCGAGATCGAGGGCGAGGGCGAGGGCCG
CCCCTACGAGGGCACCCAGACCGCCAAGCTGAAGGTGACCAAGGGTGGCCCCCTGCCCTTCGCCTGGGAC
ATCCTGTCCCCTCAGTTCATGTACGGCTCCAAGGCCTACGTGAAGCACCCCGCCGACATCCCCGACTACT
TGAAGCTGTCCTTCCCCGAGGGCTTCAAGTGGGAGCGCGTGATGAACTTCGAGGACGGCGGCGTGGTGAC
CGTGACCCAGGACTCCTCCCTGCAGGACGGCGAGTTCATCTACAAGGTGAAGCTGCGCGGCACCAACTTC
CCCTCCGACGGCCCCGTAATGCAGAAGAAGACCATGGGCTGGGAGGCCTCCTCCGAGCGGATGTACCCCG
AGGACGGCGCCCTGAAGGGCGAGATCAAGCAGAGGCTGAAGCTGAAGGACGGCGGCCACTACGACGCTGA
GGTCAAGACCACCTACAAGGCCAAGAAGCCCGTGCAGCTGCCCGGCGCCTACAACGTCAACATCAAGTTG
GACATCACCTCCCACAACGAGGACTACACCATCGTGGAACAGTACGAACGCGCCGAGGGCCGCCACTCCA
CCGGCGGCATGGACGAGCTGTACAAGCATATGTGAGTATCTAGAGTCAAGCAGATCGTTCAAACATTTGG
CAATAAAGTTTCTTAAGATTGAATCCTGTTGCCGGTCTTGCGATGATTATCATATAATTTCTGTTGAATT
ACGTTAAGCATGTAATAATTAACATGTAATGCATGACGTTATTTATGAGATGGGTTTTTATGATTAGAGT
CCCGCAATTATACATTTAATACGCGATAGAAAACAAAATATAGCGCGCAAACTAGGATAAAGTATGTCAT
ATGGCAGGTGCTCGAGCAATTCTGACAGGATATATTGGCGGGTAAACCTAAGAGAAAAGAGCGTTTATTA
GAATAATCGGATATTTAAAAGGGCGTGAAAAGGTTTATCCGTTCGTCCATTTGTATGTGCATGCCAACCA
CAGGGTTCCCCTCGGGATCAAAGTACTTTGATCCAACCCCTCCGCTGCTATAGTGCAGTCGGCTTCTGAC
GTTCAGTGCAGCCGTCATCTGAAAACGACATGTCGCACAAGTCCTAAGTTACGCGACAGGCTGCCGCCCT
GCCCTTTTCCTGGCGTTTTCTTGTCGCGTGTTTTAGTCGCATAAAGTAGAATACTTGCGACTAGAACCGG
AGACATTACGCCATGAACAAGAGCGCCGCCGCTGGCCTGCTGGGCTATGCCCGCGTCAGCACCGACGACC
AGGACTTGACCAACCAACGGGCCGAACTGCACGCGGCCGGCTGCACCAAGCTGTTTTCCGAGAAGATCAC
CGGCACCAGGCGCGACCGCCCGGAGCTGGCCAGGATGCTTGACCACCTACGCCCTGGCGACGTTGTGACA
GTGACCAGGCTAGACCGCCTGGCCCGCAGCACCCGCGACCTACTGGACATTGCCGAGCGCATCCAGGAGG
CCGGCGCGGGCCTGCGTAGCCTGGCAGAGCCGTGGGCCGACACCACCACGCCGGCCGGCCGCATGGTGTT
GACCGTGTTCGCCGGCATTGCCGAGTTCGAGCGTTCCCTAATCATCGACCGCACCCGGAGCGGGCGCGAG
GCCGCCAAGGCCCGAGGCGTGAAGTTTGGCCCCCGCCCTACCCTCACCCCGGCACAGATCGCGCACGCCC
GCGAGCTGATCGACCAGGAAGGCCGCACCGTGAAAGAGGCGGCTGCACTGCTTGGCGTGCATCGCTCGAC
CCTGTACCGCGCACTTGAGCGCAGCGAGGAAGTGACGCCCACCGAGGCCAGGCGGCGCGGTGCCTTCCGT
GAGGACGCATTGACCGAGGCCGACGCCCTGGCGGCCGCCGAGAATGAACGCCAAGAGGAACAAGCATGAA
ACCGCACCAGGACGGCCAGGACGAACCGTTTTTCATTACCGAAGAGATCGAGGCGGAGATGATCGCGGCC
GGGTACGTGTTCGAGCCGCCCGCGCACCTCTCAACCGTGCGGCTGCATGAAATCCTGGCCGGTTTGTCTG
ATGCCAAGCTGGCGGCCTGGCCGGCCAGCTTGGCCGCTGAAGAAACCGAGCGCCGCCGTCTAAAAAGGTG
ATGTGTATTTGAGTAAAACAGCTTGCGTCATGCGGTCGCTGCGTATATGATGCGATGAGTAAATAAACAA
ATACGCAAGGGGAACGCATGAAGGTTATCGCTGTACTTAACCAGAAAGGCGGGTCAGGCAAGACGACCAT
CGCAACCCATCTAGCCCGCGCCCTGCAACTCGCCGGGGCCGATGTTCTGTTAGTCGATTCCGATCCCCAG
GGCAGTGCCCGCGATTGGGCGGCCGTGCGGGAAGATCAACCGCTAACCGTTGTCGGCATCGACCGCCCGA
CGATTGACCGCGACGTGAAGGCCATCGGCCGGCGCGACTTCGTAGTGATCGACGGAGCGCCCCAGGCGGC
GGACTTGGCTGTGTCCGCGATCAAGGCAGCCGACTTCGTGCTGATTCCGGTGCAGCCAAGCCCTTACGAC
ATATGGGCCACCGCCGACCTGGTGGAGCTGGTTAAGCAGCGCATTGAGGTCACGGATGGAAGGCTACAAG
CGGCCTTTGTCGTGTCGCGGGCGATCAAAGGCACGCGCATCGGCGGTGAGGTTGCCGAGGCGCTGGCCGG
GTACGAGCTGCCCATTCTTGAGTCCCGTATCACGCAGCGCGTGAGCTACCCAGGCACTGCCGCCGCCGGC
ACAACCGTTCTTGAATCAGAACCCGAGGGCGACGCTGCCCGCGAGGTCCAGGCGCTGGCCGCTGAAATTA
AATCAAAACTCATTTGAGTTAATGAGGTAAAGAGAAAATGAGCAAAAGCACAAACACGCTAAGTGCCGGC
CGTCCGAGCGCACGCAGCAGCAAGGCTGCAACGTTGGCCAGCCTGGCAGACACGCCAGCCATGAAGCGGG
TCAACTTTCAGTTGCCGGCGGAGGATCACACCAAGCTGAAGATGTACGCGGTACGCCAAGGCAAGACCAT
TACCGAGCTGCTATCTGAATACATCGCGCAGCTACCAGAGTAAATGAGCAAATGAATAAATGAGTAGATG
AATTTTAGCGGCTAAAGGAGGCGGCATGGAAAATCAAGAACAACCAGGCACCGACGCCGTGGAATGCCCC
ATGTGTGGAGGAACGGGCGGTTGGCCAGGCGTAAGCGGCTGGGTTGCCTGCCGGCCCTGCAATGGCACTG
GAACCCCCAAGCCCGAGGAATCGGCGTGAGCGGTCGCAAACCATCCGGCCCGGTACAAATCGGCGCGGCG
CTGGGTGATGACCTGGTGGAGAAGTTGAAGGCCGCGCAGGCCGCCCAGCGGCAACGCATCGAGGCAGAAG
CACGCCCCGGTGAATCGTGGCAAGCGGCCGCTGATCGAATCCGCAAAGAATCCCGGCAACCGCCGGCAGC
CGGTGCGCCGTCGATTAGGAAGCCGCCCAAGGGCGACGAGCAACCAGATTTTTTCGTTCCGATGCTCTAT
GACGTGGGCACCCGCGATAGTCGCAGCATCATGGACGTGGCCGTTTTCCGTCTGTCGAAGCGTGACCGAC
GAGCTGGCGAGGTGATCCGCTACGAGCTTCCAGACGGGCACGTAGAGGTTTCCGCAGGGCCGGCCGGCAT
GGCCAGTGTGTGGGATTACGACCTGGTACTGATGGCGGTTTCCCATCTAACCGAATCCATGAACCGATAC
CGGGAAGGGAAGGGAGACAAGCCCGGCCGCGTGTTCCGTCCACACGTTGCGGACGTACTCAAGTTCTGCC
GGCGAGCCGATGGCGGAAAGCAGAAAGACGACCTGGTAGAAACCTGCATTCGGTTAAACACCACGCACGT
TGCCATGCAGCGTACGAAGAAGGCCAAGAACGGCCGCCTGGTGACGGTATCCGAGGGTGAAGCCTTGATT
AGCCGCTACAAGATCGTAAAGAGCGAAACCGGGCGGCCGGAGTACATCGAGATCGAGCTAGCTGATTGGA
TGTACCGCGAGATCACAGAAGGCAAGAACCCGGACGTGCTGACGGTTCACCCCGATTACTTTTTGATCGA
TCCCGGCATCGGCCGTTTTCTCTACCGCCTGGCACGCCGCGCCGCAGGCAAGGCAGAAGCCAGATGGTTG
TTCAAGACGATCTACGAACGCAGTGGCAGCGCCGGAGAGTTCAAGAAGTTCTGTTTCACCGTGCGCAAGC
TGATCGGGTCAAATGACCTGCCGGAGTACGATTTGAAGGAGGAGGCGGGGCAGGCTGGCCCGATCCTAGT
CATGCGCTACCGCAACCTGATCGAGGGCGAAGCATCCGCCGGTTCCTAATGTACGGAGCAGATGCTAGGG
CAAATTGCCCTAGCAGGGGAAAAAGGTCGAAAAGGACTCTTTCCTGTGGATAGCACGTACATTGGGAACC
CAAAGCCGTACATTGGGAACCGGAACCCGTACATTGGGAACCCAAAGCCGTACATTGGGAACCGGTCACA
CATGTAAGTGACTGATATAAAAGAGAAAAAAGGCGATTTTTCCGCCTAAAACTCTTTAAAACTTATTAAA
ACTCTTAAAACCCGCCTGGCCTGTGCATAACTGTCTGGCCAGCGCACAGCCGAAGAGCTGCAAAAAGCGC
CTACCCTTCGGTCGCTGCGCTCCCTACGCCCCGCCGCTTCGCGTCGGCCTATCGCGGCCGCTGGCCGCTC
AAAAATGGCTGGCCTACGGCCAGGCAATCTACCAGGGCGCGGACAAGCCGCGCCGTCGCCACTCGACCGC
CGGCGCCCACATCAAGGCACCCTGCCTCGCGCGTTTCGGTGATGACGGTGAAAACCTCTGACACATGCAG
CTCCCGGTGACGGTCACAGCTTGTCTGTAAGCGGATGCCGGGAGCAGACAAGCCCGTCAGGGCGCGTCAG
CGGGTGTTGGCGGGTGTCGGGGCGCAGCCATGACCCAGTCACGTAGCGATAGCGGAGTGTATACTGGCTT
AACTATGCGGCATCAGAGCAGATTGTACTGAGAGTGCACCATATGCGGTGTGAAATACCGCACAGATGCG
TAAGGAGAAAATACCGCATCAGGCGCTCTTCCGCTTCCTCGCTCACTGACTCGCTGCGCTCGGTCGTTCG
GCTGCGGCGAGCGGTATCAGCTCACTCAAAGGCGGTAATACGGTTATCCACAGAATCAGGGGATAACGCA
GGAAAGAACATGTGAGCAAAAGGCCAGCAAAAGGCCAGGAACCGTAAAAAGGCCGCGTTGCTGGCGTTTT
TCCATAGGCTCCGCCCCCCTGACGAGCATCACAAAAATCGACGCTCAAGTCAGAGGTGGCGAAACCCGAC
AGGACTATAAAGATACCAGGCGTTTCCCCCTGGAAGCTCCCTCGTGCGCTCTCCTGTTCCGACCCTGCCG
CTTACCGGATACCTGTCCGCCTTTCTCCCTTCGGGAAGCGTGGCGCTTTCTCATAGCTCACGCTGTAGGT
ATCTCAGTTCGGTGTAGGTCGTTCGCTCCAAGCTGGGCTGTGTGCACGAACCCCCCGTTCAGCCCGACCG
CTGCGCCTTATCCGGTAACTATCGTCTTGAGTCCAACCCGGTAAGACACGACTTATCGCCACTGGCAGCA
GCCACTGGTAACAGGATTAGCAGAGCGAGGTATGTAGGCGGTGCTACAGAGTTCTTGAAGTGGTGGCCTA
ACTACGGCTACACTAGAAGGACAGTATTTGGTATCTGCGCTCTGCTGAAGCCAGTTACCTTCGGAAAAAG
AGTTGGTAGCTCTTGATCCGGCAAACAAACCACCGCTGGTAGCGGTGGTTTTTTTGTTTGCAAGCAGCAG
ATTACGCGCAGAAAAAAAGGATCTCAAGAAGATCCTTTGATCTTTTCTACGGGGTCTGACGCTCAGTGGA
ACGAAAACTCACGTTAAGGGATTTTGGTCATGCATTCTAGGTGATTAGAAAAACTCATCGAGCATCAAAT
GAAACTGCAATTTATTCATATCAGGATTATCAATACCATATTTTTGAAAAAGCCGTTTCTGTAATGAAGG
AGAAAACTCACCGAGGCAGTTCCATAGGATGGCAAGATCCTGGTATCGGTCTGCGATTCCGACTCGTCCA
ACATCAATACAACCTATTAATTTCCCCTCGTCAAAAATAAGGTTATCAAGTGAGAAATCACCATGAGTGA
CGACTGAATCCGGTGAGAATGGCAAAAGTTTATGCATTTCTTTCCAGACTTGTTCAACAGGCCAGCCATT
ACGCTCGTCATCAAAATCACTCGCATCAACCAAACCGTTATTCATTCGTGATTGCGCCTGAGCGAGTCGA
AATACGCGATCGCTGTTAAAAGGACAATTACAAACAGGAATCGAATGCAACCGGCGCAGGAACACTGCCA
GCGCATCAACAATATTTTCACCTGAATCAGGATATTCTTCTAATACCTGGAATGCTGTTTTCCCTGGGAT
CGCAGTGGTGAGTAACCATGCATCATCAGGAGTACGGATAAAATGCTTGATGGTCGGAAGAGGCATAAAT
TCCGTCAGCCAGTTTAGTCTGACCATCTCATCTGTAACATCATTGGCAACGCTACCTTTGCCATGTTTCA
GAAACAACTCTGGCGCATCGGGCTTCCCATACAATCGGTAGATTGTCGCACCTGATTGCCCGACATTATC
GCGAGCCCATTTATACCCATATAAATCAGCATCCATGTTGGAATTTAATCGCGGCCTTGAGCAAGACGTT
TCCCGTTGAATATGGCTCATAACAGAACTTATTATTTCCTTCCTCTTTTCTACAGTATTTAAAGATACCC
CAAGAAGCTAATTATAACAAGACGAACTCCAATTCACTGTTCCTTGCATTCTAAAACCTTAAATACCAGA
AAACAGCTTTTTCAAAGTTGTTTTCAAAGTTGGCGTATAACATAGTATCGACGGAGCCGATTTTGAAACC
GCGGTGATCACAGGCAGCAACGCTCTGTCATCGTTACAATCAACATGCTACCCTCCGCGAGATCATCCGT
GTTTCAAACCCGGCAGCTTAGTTGCCGTTCTTCCGAATAGCATCGGTAACATGAGCAAAGTCTGCCGCCT
TACAACGGCTCTCCCGCTGACGCCGTCCCGGACTGATGGGCTGCCTGTATCGAGTGGTGATTTTGTGCCG
AGCTGCCGGTCGGGGAGCTGTTGGCTGGCTGGTGGCAGGATATATTGTGGTGTAAACA
Features (pLannotate 1.2.2; 17 found; start..end, strand, type, name):
    669..1121    +  CDS            H2B3_ARATH: Experimental evidence at protein level: Swiss-Prot protein existence level 1. Core component of nucleosome. Nucleosomes wrap and compact DNA into chromatin, limiting DNA accessibility to the cellular machineries which require DNA as a template. Histones thereby play a central role in transcription regulation, DNA repair, DNA replication and chromosomal stability. DNA accessibility is regulated via a complex set of post-translational modifications of histones, also called histone code, and nucleosome remodeling. From Arabidopsis thaliana (Mouse-ear cress).
   1389..2084    +  CDS            mScarlet-I: mScarlet-I is a basic (constitutively fluorescent) red fluorescent protein published in 2016, derived from synthetic construct. It is reported to be a rapidly-maturing monomer with moderate acid sensitivity.
   2099..2347    +  terminator     HSP terminator: efficient transcription terminator from the Arabidopsis thaliana heat shock protein 18.2 gene (Nagaya et al., 2010)
   2716..3240    -  CDS            MSR4 (fragment): MSRA4_ARATH - Also known as PMSR, PMSR4. Experimental evidence at protein level: Swiss-Prot protein existence level 1. Catalyzes the reduction of methionine sulfoxide (MetSO) to methionine in proteins. Plays a protective role against oxidative stress by restoring activity to proteins that have been inactivated by methionine oxidation. Prevents the methionine sulfoxidation of the heat shock protein HSP21 and its subsequent inactivation. MSRA family specifically reduces the MetSO S-enantiomer. From Arabidopsis thaliana (Mouse-ear cress).
   3782..4498    +  CDS            OLEO2_BRANA: Experimental evidence at protein level: Swiss-Prot protein existence level 1. May have a structural role to stabilize the lipid body during desiccation of the seed by preventing coalescence of the oil. Probably interacts with both lipid and phospholipid moieties of lipid bodies. May also provide recognition signals for specific lipase anchorage in lipolysis during seedling growth. From Brassica napus (Rape).
   4499..5206    +  CDS            mCherry: mCherry is a basic (constitutively fluorescent) red fluorescent protein published in 2004, derived from Discosoma sp.. It is reported to be a very rapidly-maturing monomer with low acid sensitivity.
   5233..5451    +  terminator     NOS terminator (fragment): nopaline synthase terminator and poly(A) signal
   5483..5507    +  misc_feature   RB T-DNA repeat: right border repeat from nopaline C58 T-DNA
   5847..6248    +  CDS            Y4CG_SINFN (fragment): Protein inferred from homology: Swiss-Prot protein existence level 3. From Sinorhizobium fredii (strain NBRC 101917 / NGR234).
   6808..7437    +  CDS            pVS1 StaA: stability protein from the Pseudomonas plasmid pVS1 (Heeb et al., 2000)
   7866..8939    +  CDS            pVS1 RepA: replication protein from the Pseudomonas plasmid pVS1 (Heeb et al., 2000)
   9005..9199    +  rep_origin     pVS1 oriV: origin of replication for the Pseudomonas plasmid pVS1 (Heeb et al., 2000)
   9402..9441    +  CDS            rop (fragment): Rop protein, which maintains plasmids at low copy number; rop
   9543..9683    +  misc_feature   bom: basis of mobility region from pBR322
   9869..10457   -  rep_origin     ori: high-copy-number ColE1/pMB1/pBR322/pUC origin of replication
  10545..11360   -  CDS            KanR: aminoglycoside phosphotransferase; aph(3')-Ia; confers resistance to kanamycin in bacteria or G418 (Geneticin®) in eukaryotes
  11793..11817   +  misc_feature   LB T-DNA repeat: left border repeat from nopaline C58 T-DNA
