[The description below was written by a language model from this plasmid's Addgene catalogue record and pLannotate feature annotations shown in this document.]
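Description:
pKD001 is a pCAMBIA-based binary T-DNA vector for plant expression, distributed as a premade module of the GreenGate 2.0 cloning toolkit. It is catalogued as an empty backbone because it has no user-supplied insert, but it already carries a complete reporter unit and is intended as a ready-to-use component for "braiding", the toolkit's method of stacking several transcriptional units. The backbone has a high-copy ColE1/pMB1-type origin with the pBR322 bom site for propagation in E. coli. It also carries the pVS1 origin, RepA and StaA stability functions, which typically support maintenance in Agrobacterium. A bacterial KanR (aph(3')-Ia) gene provides kanamycin selection. Nopaline-type left and right border repeats delimit the region transferred into the plant genome.

Within the borders, the main cassette encodes an Arabidopsis histone H2B fused to the red fluorescent protein mScarlet-I and ends in the Arabidopsis HSP18.2 terminator. The catalogue name attributes expression to the UBQ10 promoter, although the feature table does not annotate that promoter. The roughly 270 nt between the H2B and mScarlet-I annotations is not explained by the record. The purpose field calls the construct a nuclei membrane marker, but an H2B fusion would be expected to label chromatin and therefore nuclei.

Downstream lies the FastRed module, an oleosin coding sequence (best match Brassica napus) fused to mCherry with a NOS terminator. This makes transgenic seeds fluoresce red, so transformants can be screened visually without antibiotic or herbicide selection. The promoter of this module is not annotated. The reverse-strand MSR4 fragment upstream of it is probably incidental genomic sequence carried along with the promoter region, though the record does not confirm this.
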