Addgene plasmid #207944: pKD001
Purpose: (Empty Backbone) Premade nuclei membrane marker, pUBQ10:H2B:PmScarlet-I:tHSP18.2M:FastRed, for braiding
Depositing lab: Alexis Maizel. Depositing organization: Universitaet Heidelberg. Publication: GreenGate 2.0: Backwards compatible addons for assembly of complex transcriptional units and their stacking with GreenGate. Piepers M, Erbstein K, Reyes-Hernandez J, Song C, Tessi T, Petrasiunaite V, Faerber N, Distel K, Maizel A. PLoS One. 2023 Sep 8;18(9):e0290097. doi: 10.1371/journal.pone.0290097. eCollection 2023. PubMed 37682951.
Backbone
  Vector backbone: pCAMBIA
  Vector type: Plant Expression
Growth in bacteria
  Bacterial resistance: Kanamycin, 50 μg/mL
  Growth temperature: 37°C
  Growth strain: DH5alpha
  Copy number: High Copy
Gene/Insert
  Gene/Insert name: None
Terms and licenses: Academic/Nonprofit Terms; Industry Terms: Not Available to Industry
How to cite: pKD001 was a gift from Alexis Maizel (Addgene plasmid # 207944 ; http://n2t.net/addgene:207944 ; RRID:Addgene_207944)
